>Addgene plasmid #91043 | pMOD_A3003 | addgene full sequence | sequence record 181804 | Addgene NGS Result
GCCTTGACGGCAAAATCCCTTAACGTGAGTTTTCGTTCCACTGAGCGTCAGACCCCGTAGAAAAGATCAA
AGGATCTTCTTGAGATCCTTTTTTTCTGCGCGTAATCTGCTGCTTGCAAACAAAAAAACCACCGCTACCA
GCGGTGGTTTGTTTGCCGGATCAAGAGCTACTAACTCTTTTTCCGAAGGTAACTGGCTTCAGCAGAGCGC
AGATACCAAATACTGTTCTTCTAGTGTAGCCGTAGTTAGGCCACCACTTCAAGAACTCTGTAGCACCGCC
TACATACCTCGCTCTGCTAATCCTGTTACCAGTGGCTGCTGCCAGTGGCGATAAGTCGTGTCTTACCGGG
TTGGACTCAAGACGATAGTTACCGGATAAGGCGCAGCGGTCGGGCTGAACGGGGGGTTCGTGCTCACAGC
CCAGCTTGGAGCGAACGACCTACACCGAACTGAGATACCTACAGCGTGAGCTATGAGAAAGCGCCACGCT
TCCCGAAGGGAGAAAGGCGGACAGGTATCCGGTAAGCGGCAGGGTCGGAACAGGAGAGCGCACGAGGGAG
CTTCCAGGGGGAAACGCCTGGTATCTTTATAGTCCTGTCGGGTTTCGCCACCTCTGACTTGAGCGTCGAT
TTTTGTGATGCTCGTCAGGGGGGCGGAGCCTATGGAAAAACGCCAGCAACGCGGCCTTTTTACGGTTCCT
GGCCTTTTGCTGGCCTTTTGCTCACATGTTCTTTCCTGCGTTATCCCCTGATTCTGTGGATAACCGTATT
ACCGCCTTTGAGTGAGCTGATACCGCTCGCCGCAGCCGAACGACCGAGCGCAGCGAGTCAGTGAGCGAGG
AAGCGGAAGAGCGCCCACCTGCTCATGATCGGCGCGCCTGGCAGACATACTGTCCCACAAATGAAGATGG
AATCTGTAAAAGAAAACGCGTGAAATAATGCGTCTGACAAAGGTTAGGTCGGCTGCCTTTAATCAATACC
AAAGTGGTCCCTACCACGATGGAAAAACTGTGCAGTCGGTTTGGCTTTTTCTGACGAACAAATAAGATTC
GTGGCCGACAGGTGGGGGTCCACCATGTGAAGGCATCTTCAGACTCCAATAATGGAGCAATGACGTAAGG
GCTTACGAAATAAGTAAGGGTAGTTTGGGAAATGTCCACTCACCCGTCAGTCTATAAATACTTAGCCCCT
CCCTCATTGTTAAGGGAGCAAAATCTCAGAGAGATAGTCCTAGAGAGAGAAAGAGAGCAAGTAGCCTAGA
AGTAGTCAAGGCGGCGAAGTATTCAGGCACGTGGCCAGGAAGAAGAAAAGCCAAGACGACGAAAACAGGT
AAGAGCTAAGCTTCCTGCAGGATGGTGAGTAAAGGAGAAGAACTTTTCACTGGAGTTGTCCCAATTCTTG
TTGAATTAGATGGTGATGTTAATGGGCACAAATTTTCTGTCAGTGGAGAGGGTGAAGGTGATGCAACATA
CGGAAAACTTACCCTTAAATTTATTTGCACTACTGGAAAACTACCTGTTCCATGGCCAACCCTGGTCACC
ACCCTGACCTACGGCGTGCAGTGCTTCTCCCGTTACCCTGATCATATGAAGCGGCACGACTTCTTCAAGA
GCGCCATGCCTGAGGGATACGTGCAGGAGAGGACCATCTTCTTCAAGGACGACGGGAACTACAAGACACG
TGCTGAAGTCAAGTTTGAGGGAGACACCCTCGTCAACAGGATCGAGCTTAAGGGAATCGATTTCAAGGAG
GACGGAAACATCCTCGGCCACAAGTTGGAATACAACTACAACTCCCACAACGTATACATCATGGCCGACA
AGCAAAAGAACGGCATCAAAGCCAACTTCAAGACCCGCCACAACATCGAAGACGGCGGCGTGCAACTCGC
TGATCATTATCAACAAAATACTCCAATTGGCGATGGCCCTGTCCTTTTACCAGACAACCATTACCTGTCC
ACACAATCTGCCCTTTCGAAAGATCCCAACGAAAAGAGAGACCACATGGTCCTTCTTGAGTTTGTAACAG
CTGCTGGGATTACACATGGCATGGATGAACTATACAAATAACTCGAGATATGAAGATGAAGATGAAATAT
TTGGTGTGTCAAATAAAAAGCTTGTGTGCTTAAGTTTGTGTTTTTTTCTTGGCTTGTTGTGTTATGAATT
TGTGGCTTTTTCTAATATTAAATGAATGTAAGATCACATTATAATGAATAAACAAATGTTTCTATAATCC
ATTGTGAATGTTTTGTTGGATCTCTTCTGCAGCATATAACTACTGTATGTGCTATGGTATGGACTATGGA
ATATGATTAAAGATAAGGAGCTCCGGTGACGGACGTGGGCAGGTGATGAAAAGCCTTAGGGTCAGGTGGC
ACTTTTCGGGGAAATGTGCGATGAACCCCTATTTGTTTATTTTTCTAAATACATTCAAATATGTATCCGC
TAATGAGACAATAACCCTGATAAATGCTTCAATTATATTGAAAAAGGAAGAGTATGAGTATCCAACATTT
CCGTGTCGCCCTTATTCCCTTTTTTGCGGCCTTCTGCCTTCCTGTTTTTGCTCACCCAGAAACGCTGGTG
AAAGTAAAAGATGCTGAAGATCAGTTGGGTGCCCGAGTGGGTTACATTGAACTGGATCTCAACAGCGGCA
AAATCTTAGAGAGTTTTCGCCCCGAAGAACGCTTCCCAATGATGAGCACTTTCAAAGTTCTGCTATGTGG
CGCGGTGTTATCCCGTATTGATGCTGGGCAAGAGCAACTCGGTCGCCGCATACACTATTCTCAGAATGAC
TTGGTTGAGTATTCACCAGTCACAGAAAAGCATCTTACGGATGGCATGACAGTAAGAGAATTATGTAGTG
CTGCCATAACCATGAGTGATAACACTGCGGCCAACTTACTTCTGACAACGATTGGAGGACCGAAGGAGCT
AACCGCTTTTTTGCACAACATGGGGGATCATGTAACTCGCCTTGATCGTTGGGAACCGGAGCTGAATGAA
GCCATACCAAACGACGAGCGTGACACCACGATGCCTGTAGCAATGGCAACAACTCTCCGCAAACTATTAA
CTGGCGAACTACTTACTCTTGCTTCACGCCAGCAACTCATTGACTGGATGGAGGCGGACAAAGTTGCAGG
ACCACTTCTGCGCTCGGCACTTCCGGCTGGCTGGTTTATTGCTGATAAATCTGGAGCCGGTGAGCGTGGG
TCTCGCGGTATCATTGCAGCACTGGGGCCAGATGGTAAGCCCTCCCGTATCGTAGTTATCTACACGACGG
GGAGTCAGGCAACTATGGATGAACGAAATAGACAGATCGCTGAGATAGGTGCCTCACTGATTAAGCATTG
GTAACTGTCAGACGAAGGGAAATAAATAGTAGCCCGCCTGATGTGCGGGCTTTTTTTTGGTGGTGGTTAC
CAGTGTCGCTTAGCTACCGTAGGTCCTCTTAGGCGGTCCGATTAGCGACATAGTCATCAAT
Features (pLannotate 1.2.2; 5 found; start..end, strand, type, name):
     80..668     +  rep_origin     ori: high-copy-number ColE1/pMB1/pBR322/pUC origin of replication
   1352..2068    +  CDS            sg12: sg12 is a basic (constitutively fluorescent) long stokes shift fluorescent protein published in 1997, derived from Aequorea victoria.
   2079..2327    +  terminator     HSP terminator: efficient transcription terminator from the Arabidopsis thaliana heat shock protein 18.2 gene (Nagaya et al., 2010)
   2403..2503    +  promoter       AmpR promoter: bla
   2504..3364    +  CDS            AmpR: β-lactamase; bla; confers resistance to ampicillin, carbenicillin, and related antibiotics
