[The description below was written by a language model from this plasmid's Addgene catalogue record and pLannotate feature annotations shown in this document.]
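Description:
pMOD_A3003 is a small (about 3.5 kb) "Module A" plasmid from a modular cloning toolkit built for plant genome engineering. It derives from the pMOD_A1001 backbone and was assembled by Gibson cloning. The catalogue does not specify a vector type. The feature table shows a minimal bacterial maintenance scaffold made up of a high-copy ColE1/pUC-type origin of replication and a β-lactamase (AmpR) gene driven by its native bla promoter. The plasmid is therefore propagated in E. coli under ampicillin selection. No plant selectable marker, T-DNA borders or plant replication elements are annotated, which suggests a donor module rather than a stand-alone plant transformation vector. The record itself does not describe the downstream assembly steps.

The payload is a single plant expression cassette. According to the catalogue, GFP is driven by the CmYLCV promoter, taken from Cestrum yellow leaf curling virus and generally used as a strong constitutive promoter in plants. Transcription is terminated by the HSP terminator from the Arabidopsis thaliana heat shock protein 18.2 gene. The automated annotation detects the terminator immediately downstream of the coding sequence. It labels the fluorescent protein ORF as "sg12", an Aequorea victoria GFP derivative, which is broadly consistent with the catalogue's "GFP", though the exact variant is not confirmed there. The CmYLCV promoter is not annotated by the software; it presumably lies in the unannotated region between the origin and the reporter ORF. The cassette would typically serve as a fluorescent reporter, for example to monitor delivery or expression, although the record does not state a specific application.
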