Addgene plasmid #91043: pMOD_A3003
Purpose: Module A, Promoter: CmYLCV, Gene: GFP, Terminator: HSP
Depositing lab: Daniel Voytas. Depositing organization: University of Minnesota. Publication: A multi-purpose toolkit to enable advanced genome engineering in plants. Cermak T, Curtin SJ, Gil-Humanes J, Cegan R, Kono TJY, Konecna E, Belanto JJ, Starker CG, Mathre JW, Greenstein RL, Voytas DF. Plant Cell. 2017 May 18. pii: tpc.00922.2016. doi: 10.1105/tpc.16.00922. PubMed 28522548.
Backbone
  Vector backbone: pMOD_A1001
  Vector type: Unspecified
Growth in bacteria
  Bacterial resistance: Ampicillin, 100 μg/mL
  Growth temperature: 37°C
  Growth strain: DH5alpha
  Copy number: High Copy
Gene/Insert
  Gene/Insert name: GFP
  Promoter: CmYLCV
  Cloning method: Gibson Cloning
  Sequencing primers: 5′ unknown
Terms and licenses: Academic/Nonprofit Terms; Industry Terms: Not Available to Industry
How to cite: pMOD_A3003 was a gift from Daniel Voytas (Addgene plasmid # 91043 ; http://n2t.net/addgene:91043 ; RRID:Addgene_91043)
